>Addgene plasmid #39661 | KHBD00577 | depositor partial sequence | sequence record 50101 | KHBD00577 sequence 231 bps
ATGAACTCGGGCATCAGCTCGGGCAGCCATGTTAAGGATACCGCATACTACGAGAGGCGTCGCAAGAACA
ATGCTGCCGCCAAGAAGTCGCGCGATCGCCGCCGCATCAAGGAGGATGAGATCGCCATCAGGGCCGCCTA
TCTGGAACGCCAGAACATCGAGCTCTTGTGCCGGATCGACGCCCTCGAGGTCCAGCTGGCCGCCATCACC
TCCGCCAAAGTTACCACCGCC
