>Addgene plasmid #39661 | KHBD00577 | addgene partial sequence | sequence record 53032 | M13-F20 5'-TGTAAAACGACGGCCAGT-3'
ATTTTGACTGATAGTGACCTGTTCGTTGCAACAAATTGATGAGCAATGCTTTTTTATAATGCCAACTTTG
TACAAAAAAGTTGGCACCATGAACTCGGGCATCAGCTCGGGCAGCCATGTTAAGGATACCGCATACTACG
AGAGGCGTCGCAAGAACAATGCTGCCGCCAAGAAGTCGCGCGATCGCCGCCGCATCAAGGAGGATGAGAT
CGCCATCAGGGCCGCCTATCTGGAACGCCAGAACATCGAGCTCTTGTGCCGGATCGACGCCCTCGAGGTC
CAGCTGGCCGCCATCACCTCCGCCAAAGTTACCACCGCCTTGCCAACTTTCTTGTACAAAGTTGGCATTA
TAAGAAAGCATTGCTTATCAATTTGTTGCAACGAACAGGTCACTATCAGTCAAAATAAAATCATTATTTG
CCATCCAGCTGATATCCCCTATAGTGAGTCGTATTACATGGTCATAGCTGTTTCCTGGCAGCTCTGGCCC
GTGTCTCAAAATCTCTGATGTTACATTGCACAAGATAAAAATATATCATCATGAACAATAAAACTGTCTG
CTTACATAAACAGTAATACAAGGGGTGTTATGAGCCATATTCAACGGGAAACGTCGAGGCCGCGATTAAA
TTCCAACATGGATGCTGATTTATATGGGTATAAATGGGCTCGCGATAATGTCGGGCAATCAGGTGCGACA
ATCTATCGCTTGTATGG
