[The description below was written by a language model from this plasmid's Addgene catalogue record.]
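Description:
KHBD00577 is a Gateway entry clone built in the pDONR221 backbone (Invitrogen), carrying the Drosophila melanogaster gene CG4575 (FBgn0029920) as a 231 bp insert. It is a bacterial cloning plasmid rather than an expression vector: the record lists no promoter, so the insert is not intended to be expressed from this construct. The plasmid is maintained at high copy number in E. coli under kanamycin selection. The insert was introduced by Gateway cloning, which in a pDONR vector normally means a BP recombination that replaces the donor cassette and leaves the insert flanked by attL sites. No feature table is provided, however, so the individual backbone elements are not itemised in the record. M13 forward and reverse primer sites flank the insert for sequence verification.

The depositor notes that ORFs in this collection were cloned open-ended, without a stop codon. This lets the coding sequence be transferred by LR recombination into destination vectors that add C-terminal fusion partners as well as N-terminal ones, with the reading frame continuing through the recombination site. The clone belongs to a collection associated with a study on automated protein-DNA interaction screening of Drosophila regulatory elements. This suggests it serves as a source clone for shuttling the ORF into assay-specific destination vectors for such screens. The record does not state which destination vectors or fusion partners were used, nor does it describe the function of the CG4575 product.
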