Addgene plasmid #39661: KHBD00577
Depositing lab: Bart Deplancke. Depositing organization: Swiss Federal Institute of Technology (EPFL). Publication: Automated protein-DNA interaction screening of Drosophila regulatory elements. Korneel Hens, Jean-Daniel Feuz, Alina Isakova, Antonina Lagovitina, Andreas Massouras, Julien Bryois, Patrick Callaerts, Susan E. Celniker, Bart Deplancke. Nat Methods. 2011 Oct 30;8(12):1065-70. 10.1038/nmeth.1763 PubMed 22037703.
Backbone
  Vector backbone: pDONR221
  Backbone manufacturer: Invitrogen
  Backbone size w/o insert (bp): 2536
  Vector type: Gateway DONR vector
Growth in bacteria
  Bacterial resistance: Kanamycin, 50 μg/mL
  Growth temperature: 37°C
  Growth strain: DH5alpha
  Copy number: High Copy
Gene/Insert
  Gene/Insert name: CG4575 (alt name: FBgn0029920)
  Species: D. melanogaster (fly)
  Insert size (bp): 231
  Entrez Gene: CG4575 (a.k.a. Dmel_CG4575, Dmel\CG4575)
  Promoter: none
  Cloning method: Gateway Cloning
  Sequencing primers: 5′ M13-F20; 3′ M13R
Terms and licenses: Academic/Nonprofit Terms; Industry Terms: Not Available to Industry
Depositor comments: Please note that the ORFs in this collection were cloned open-ended (without a stop codon).
How to cite: KHBD00577 was a gift from Bart Deplancke (Addgene plasmid # 39661 ; http://n2t.net/addgene:39661 ; RRID:Addgene_39661)
